Addgene plasmid #117767: pPRISM-TagRFP-gcry-eGFP
Purpose: Donor for precise CRISPR directed genomic integration using the GeneWeld method
Depositing lab: Jeffrey Essner. Publication: Efficient targeted integration directed by short homology in zebrafish and mammalian cells. Wierson WA, Welker JM, Almeida MP, Mann CM, Webster DA, Torrie ME, Weiss TJ, Kambakam S, Vollbrecht MK, Lan M, McKeighan KC, Levey J, Ming Z, Wehmeier A, Mikelson CS, Haltom JA, Kwan KM, Chien CB, Balciunas D, Ekker SC, Clark KJ, Webber BR, Moriarity BS, Solin SL, Carlson DF, Dobbs DL, McGrail M, Essner J. Elife. 2020 May 15;9. pii: 53968. doi: 10.7554/eLife.53968. PubMed 32412410.
Backbone
  Vector backbone: pK
  Backbone manufacturer: Karl J. Clark
  Backbone size w/o insert (bp): 2856
  Vector type: Synthetic Biology
Growth in bacteria
  Bacterial resistance: Kanamycin, 50 μg/mL
  Growth temperature: 30°C
  Growth strain: NEB Stable
  Copy number: High Copy
Gene/Insert
  Gene/Insert name: TagRFP (alt name: RFP)
  Species: D. rerio (zebrafish)
  Insert size (bp): 4148
  Cloning method: Gibson Cloning
  Sequencing primers: 5′ aaaagcaagaaagaaaactagagtgg; 3′ atggctcataacaccccttg
Terms and licenses: Academic/Nonprofit Terms; Industry Terms: Not Available to Industry
Depositor comments: Secondary gene is a gamma-crystalin promoter driving NLS-eGFP. Online tools and cloning help available at <www.genesculpt.org/gtaghd/>. May work in additional species beyond those listed. Please note that some discrepancies were found between Addgene's quality control result and the depositor's provided sequence. The depositor noted that these discrepancies do NOT affect plasmid function.
How to cite: pPRISM-TagRFP-gcry-eGFP was a gift from Jeffrey Essner (Addgene plasmid # 117767 ; http://n2t.net/addgene:117767 ; RRID:Addgene_117767)
