[The description below was written by a language model from this plasmid's Addgene catalogue record and pLannotate feature annotations shown in this document.]
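Description:
pPRISM-TagRFP-gcry-eGFP is a roughly 7 kb bacterial plasmid that serves as a donor template for precise CRISPR-directed genomic integration by the GeneWeld method, in which short homology arms direct insertion of a cassette at a nuclease-cut target site. It is built on the pK backbone and is propagated in E. coli through a high-copy ColE1/pUC-type origin with kanamycin selection (KanR, aminoglycoside phosphotransferase). The record lists zebrafish as the species, and the depositor notes that it may work in other species. The homology arms themselves are not part of the record. They are presumably added by the user for each target locus. The annotation shows a lac promoter/operator and lacZα fragment flanked by T3 and T7 promoters just upstream of the cargo, but the record does not state what role this region plays.

The integrated cargo has two parts. The first is a promoterless primary reporter: a P2A self-cleaving peptide directly followed by TagRFP. This arrangement suggests that an in-frame integration would place red fluorescence under the control of the targeted gene, with the 2A sequence separating TagRFP from the upstream endogenous polypeptide. The second is an independent secondary marker which, according to the depositor, consists of a gamma-crystallin promoter driving NLS-EGFP. The feature table shows the EGFP coding sequence followed by a bGH polyadenylation signal, but the crystallin promoter is not annotated. A lens-specific marker of this kind is generally used to identify carriers of the integrated allele regardless of target gene expression. Two reverse-oriented SV40 poly(A) signals lie downstream of this cassette. Very short hits such as the LEU2 and SV40 promoter fragments are probably annotation artefacts. The depositor reports minor sequence discrepancies with the quality-control sequence that do not affect function.
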