Features (pLannotate 1.2.2; 21 found; start..end, strand, type, name):
    200..218     -  promoter       T7 Φ3.8 promoter (fragment): weak promoter for bacteriophage T7 RNA polymerase
    275..296     +  protein_bind   CAP binding site: CAP binding activates transcription in the presence of cAMP. E. coli catabolite activator protein
    311..341     +  promoter       lac promoter: promoter for the E. coli lac operon
    349..365     +  protein_bind   lac operator: The lac repressor binds to the lac operator to inhibit transcription in E. coli. This inhibition can be relieved by adding lactose or isopropyl-β-D-thiogalactopyranoside (IPTG). lac repressor encoded by lacI
    410..428     +  promoter       T3 promoter: promoter for bacteriophage T3 RNA polymerase
    444..467     +  misc_feature   MCS (fragment): pBluescript multiple cloning site
    476..494     -  promoter       T7 promoter: promoter for bacteriophage T7 RNA polymerase
    502..657     +  CDS            lacZα (fragment): LacZα fragment of β-galactosidase; lacZ fragment
    680..736     +  CDS            P2A: 2A peptide from porcine teschovirus-1 polyprotein Eukaryotic ribosomes fail to insert a peptide bond between the Gly and Pro residues, yielding separate polypeptides.
    742..1453    +  CDS            TagRFP (fragment): monomeric derivative of red fluorescent protein from Entacmaea quadricolor (Merzlyak et al., 2007) mammalian codon-optimized
   2114..2130    +  promoter       LEU2 promoter (fragment): S. cerevisiae LEU2
   3351..4070    +  CDS            EGFP: the original enhanced GFP (Yang et al., 1996) mammalian codon-optimized
   4075..4299    +  polyA_signal   bGH poly(A) signal: bovine growth hormone polyadenylation signal
   4303..4320    +  promoter       SV40 promoter (fragment): SV40 enhancer and early promoter
   4369..4450    -  polyA_signal   SV40 poly(A) signal: SV40 polyadenylation signal
   4473..4540    -  CDS            large T antigen (fragment): large T antigen from SV40 (simian virus 40)
   4574..4655    -  polyA_signal   SV40 poly(A) signal: SV40 polyadenylation signal
   4678..4745    -  CDS            large T antigen (fragment): large T antigen from SV40 (simian virus 40)
   4972..4990    +  promoter       T7 promoter: promoter for bacteriophage T7 RNA polymerase
   5277..6086    +  CDS            KanR: aminoglycoside phosphotransferase; aph(3')-Ia; confers resistance to kanamycin in bacteria or G418 (Geneticin®) in eukaryotes
   6229..6817    +  rep_origin     ori: high-copy-number ColE1/pMB1/pBR322/pUC origin of replication
>Addgene plasmid #117767 | pPRISM-TagRFP-gcry-eGFP | addgene full sequence | sequence record 229889 | Addgene NGS Result
AAATGGTACCGAGCAGAGGTGTAAAAAGTACTCAAAAATTTTACTCAAGTGAAAGTACAAGTACTTAGGG
AAAATTTTACTCAATTAAAAGTAAAAGTATCTGGCTAGAATCTTACTTGAGTAAAAGTAAAAAAGTACTC
CATTAAAATTGTACTTGAGTATTAAGGAAGTAAAAGTAAAAGCAAGAAAGAAAACTAGAGTGGTCTCCCT
TTAGTGAGGGTCAATTGATGGGAGGCGTTCGGGCCACAGCGGACACGCAGGTGCGCAACGCAATTAATGT
GAGTTAGCTCACTCATTAGGCACCCCAGGCTTTACACTTTATGCTTCCGGCTCGTATGTTGTGTGGAATT
GTGAGCGGATAACAATTTCACACAGGAAACAGCTATGACCATGATTACGCCAAGCGCGCAATTAACCCTC
ACTAAAGGGAACAAAAGCTGGAGGACCTCGAGGGGGGGCCCGGTACCCAATTCGCCCTATAGTGAGTCGT
ATTACGCGCGCTCACTGGCCGTCGTTTTACAACGTCGTGACTGGGAAAACCCTGGCGTTACCCAACTTAA
TCGCCTTGCAGCACATCCCCCTTTCGCCAGCTGGCGTAATAGCGAAGAGGCCCGCACCGATCGCCCTTCC
CAACAGTTGCGCAGCCTGAATGGCGAATGGACCTGCCACACTTCCCGGAGCCACGAACTTCTCTCTGTTA
AAGCAAGCAGGAGACGTGGAAGAAAACCCCGGTCCTCTCGAGGTGTCTAAGGGCGAGGAACTGATTAAGG
AGAACATGCACATGAAGCTGTACATGGAGGGCACCGTGAACAACCACCACTTCAAGTGCACATCCGAGGG
CGAAGGCAAGCCCTACGAGGGCACCCAGACCATGAGAATCAAGGTGGTCGAGGGCGGCCCTCTCCCCTTC
GCCTTCGACATCCTGGCTACCAGCTTCATGTACGGCAGCAGAACCTTCATCAACCACACCCAGGGCATCC
CCGACTTCTTTAAGCAGTCCTTCCCTGAGGGCTTCACATGGGAGAGAGTCACCACATACGAAGACGGGGG
CGTGCTGACCGCTACCCAGGACACCAGCCTCCAGGACGGCTGCCTCATCTACAACGTCAAGATCAGAGGG
GTGAACTTCCCATCCAACGGCCCTGTGATGCAGAAGAAAACACTCGGCTGGGAGGCCAACACCGAGATGC
TGTACCCCGCTGACGGCGGCCTGGAAGGCAGAAGCGACATGGCCCTGAAGCTCGTGGGCGGGGGCCACCT
GATCTGCAACTTCAAGACCACATACAGATCCAAGAAACCCGCTAAGAACCTCAAGATGCCCGGCGTCTAC
TATGTGGACCACAGACTGGAAAGAATCAAGGAGGCCGACAAAGAGACCTACGTCGAGCAGCACGAGGTGG
CTGTGGCCAGATACTGCGACCTCCCTAGCAAACTGGGGCACAAACTTAATTGAAACTAGTAATTAAGTCT
CAGCCACCGTTAACTGAACATGTCAAAACCTGTGGAGACTGTTGAGATTTGATGTTCTGAAAAGATAAAG
CCTATAAATAAAATGTTGCCCAAATTTCCTGCCTGATGTTTTTCTTTGTCTTTGCTACATGGCTTTGCTG
CTCGGATCGGCTCACTCTGTGTATGCCACGTTCACTTTGTACTCTCCTTCTCACGGTAGGTTTATTATTT
TTAGATGTGCAGTTAGTTTCTGTGAAATAACACACCACACACTGATATTGTCTGTGCATTGACTTGGTGA
GTGCACATTGTTTTTGATCTTGACATATTTATATTTGATTGATCAGGTGAACTGTGTGAATCTAAAGTGC
TCCATACAGATGTTCTGCATTGAAAATATTCTCATTTTATTAGTGGAAGTGAGTGTATGCCACATCCAAT
CAATTTCAGCAAACACCCCAGTATGATTTAATGCAAAAAAATGAAGGTATCAAACACGCATTACTACTTT
GCAGTTAAATATTTAACATTTATTCCAACACGAAAAAAAGCAGTAAATAACACTTTGACAAACACGTCAG
GACATCTTATTTTTGTCACCCTCACAGGCAATTTAGTATAATATATTATATATATATATATATCATATAA
TAATATTCAGTATAATATATATATATATATCATATTATAATATTCAGTATAATATAAAACACAAACACAT
ATATGTATAATATAATATAACATTTTTATTTATTGAGATGCCTCTATGGACCGTGTTATAAGAAGTAAAG
ATCAGGAGAAGTAAACATGAAGTGTAATTATGAATACTGATGTTAAATTAAGCTATGATGAGTTTTCACT
GTTAATTTACCATCTCAATTAAATGTTGATGCCTCCATGACCAAGTTAAGCAGATGAGACTGAGGACAAC
TGTAGAAGACAAGATGTTCACTTTGCTGAATATAGCTGGCTTGACAGTTATCTATGACTCTATAAATATA
TATATATTTTTTTTTTATAAAATGATTTATTTATAACTATATATCCATTTCTCAGACAGGTGCTTCATAT
CCCTCACTCCCGTAGCTGTCCATGCTGGATCTGTCCCCGTTGTTTTTAAAAAGCTAAATAAGTTATTAAC
ATGACTGCATCCAGCGAGCCAAACCTGTCTGGTGTACAGCTACCAGAGAAGCTTGAGATCCTAGTCACCG
GCGTTCCTAGTTCTTTAAACTGTTACAAAGTGTTTGGACCAGCAACTGAATTGCACTGTAAATTACCACA
TCAGGGTCTCCGGGGTCAACGCTGCTAAGCAATGGACTGGAAAATTTGTGACATTGAGTTTTTGGAATAA
CTGGGAATGCTGGATAACTCTTTGGGTAAAGCTATGGAACAAAAGTACCAGCATGAACTAAGAAATGACT
GTCACAGCACAACATCAAACACAATGCAAGACAAAGGTTCTCTGCTTTTGCCTTACTTGACAGAAAAAGT
AAGCTCTAGGTTCATCGCATGCAGACAGCAGCAATACATGACATATATAAAGGCTGGCTCTTTTCTCCCT
TCCATTGAACTGAAACTTCCACTCAGTCAGACTTGCGGGGGATCCACAGCCTGACTAACTCGACAAACCC
CCCCAAACCTAAGGTGAGTTGATCTTTAAGCTTTTTACATTTTCAGCTCGCATATATCAATTCGCGCGCA
TTGTCACACTAGCACCCACTAGCGGTCAGACTGCAGATTGCAGCACGAAACAGGAAGCTGACTCCACATG
GTCACATGCTCACTGAAGTGTTGACTTCCCTGACAGCTGTGCACTTTCTAAACCGGTTTTCTCATTCATT
TACAGTTCAGCCGGAATTCACCTCGAGACCATGGCTCCAAAGAAGAAGCGTAAGGTAACCATGGTGAGCA
AGGGCGAGGAGCTGTTCACCGGGGTGGTGCCCATCCTGGTCGAGCTGGACGGCGACGTAAACGGCCACAA
GTTCAGCGTGTCCGGCGAGGGCGAGGGCGATGCCACCTACGGCAAGCTGACCCTGAAGTTCATCTGCACC
ACCGGCAAGCTGCCCGTGCCCTGGCCCACCCTCGTGACCACCCTGACCTACGGCGTGCAGTGCTTCAGCC
GCTACCCCGACCACATGAAGCAGCACGACTTCTTCAAGTCCGCCATGCCCGAAGGCTACGTCCAGGAGCG
CACCATCTTCTTCAAGGACGACGGCAACTACAAGACCCGCGCCGAGGTGAAGTTCGAGGGCGACACCCTG
GTGAACCGCATCGAGCTGAAGGGCATCGACTTCAAGGAGGACGGCAACATCCTGGGGCACAAGCTGGAGT
ACAACTACAACAGCCACAACGTCTATATCATGGCCGACAAGCAGAAGAACGGCATCAAGGTGAACTTCAA
GATCCGCCACAACATCGAGGACGGCAGCGTGCAGCTCGCCGACCACTACCAGCAGAACACCCCCATCGGC
GACGGCCCCGTGCTGCTGCCCGACAACCACTACCTGAGCACCCAGTCCGCCCTGAGCAAAGACCCCAACG
AGAAGCGCGATCACATGGTCCTGCTGGAGTTCGTGACCGCCGCCGGGATCACTCTCGGCATGGACGAGCT
GTACAAGTAAAGATCTGTGCCTTCTAGTTGCCAGCCATCTGTTGTTTGCCCCTCCCCCGTGCCTTCCTTG
ACCCTGGAAGGTGCCACTCCCACTGTCCTTTCCTAATAAAATGAGGAAATTGCATCGCATTGTCTGAGTA
GGTGTCATTCTATTCTGGGGGGTGGGGTGGGGCAGGACAGCAAGGGGGAGGATTGGGAAGACAATAGCAG
GCATGCTGGGGATGCGGTGGGCTCTATGGCTTCTGAGGCGGAAAGAACCAAAGGGCGAATTAATTCATTG
ATGAGTTTGGACAAACCACAACTAGAATGCAGTGAAAAAAATGCTTTATTTGTGAAATTTGTGATGCTAT
TGCTTTATTTGTAACCATTATAAGCTGCAATAAACAAGTTAACAACAACAATTGCATTCATTTTATGTTT
CAGGTTCAGGGGGAGGTGTGGGAGGTTTTTTAAAGCAAGTAAAACCTCTACAAATGTGGTCATTGATGAG
TTTGGACAAACCACAACTAGAATGCAGTGAAAAAAATGCTTTATTTGTGAAATTTGTGATGCTATTGCTT
TATTTGTAACCATTATAAGCTGCAATAAACAAGTTAACAACAACAATTGCATTCATTTTATGTTTCAGGT
TCAGGGGGAGGTGTGGGAGGTTTTTTAAAGCAAGTAAAACCTCTACAAATGTGGTCATTCAGATCAATTA
ACCCTCACCCGGGCTAGCGATGCATGGGAGCTCTGACGTACGTTGTCTAGCAAGGAAGTGAAGAGCTATC
CGGATATATATGTATGTTATCATAACTGTACTGGCTATGTCAGGTGGTAATGACTGTAACGTTACGTTAC
TCGTTGTAGGCACGACATTGAATATGCTCTTCTCCGCTGTGGCCCGAACGCCTCCCGCTAGCGATGGGAT
CTAATACGACTCACTATAGGGAGACCAAGGGAAAATAGAATGAAGTGATCTCCAAAAAATAAGTACTTTT
TGACTGTAAATAAAATTGTAAGGAGTAAAAAGTACTTTTTTTTCTAAAAAAATGTAATTAAGTAAAAGTA
AAAGTATTGATTTTTAATTGTACTCAAGTAAAGTAAAAATCCCCAAAAATAATACTTAAGTACAGTAATC
AAGTAAAATTACTCAAGTACTTTACACCTCTGGGATCCAGCTGCATCATGAACAATAAAACTGTCTGCTT
ACATAAACAGTAATACAAGGGGTGTTATGAGCCATATTCAACGGGAAACGTCGAGGCCGCGATTAAATTC
CAACATGGATGCTGATTTATATGGGTATAAATGGGCTCGCGATAATGTCGGGCAATCAGGTGCGACAATC
TATCGCTTGTATGGGAAGCCCGATGCGCCAGAGTTGTTTCTGAAACATGGCAAAGGTAGCGTTGCCAATG
ATGTTACAGATGAGATGGTCAGACTAAACTGGCTGACGGAATTTATGCCTCTTCCGACCATCAAGCATTT
TATCCGTACTCCTGATGATGCATGGTTACTCACCACTGCGATCCCCGGAAAAACAGCATTCCAGGTATTA
GAAGAATATCCTGATTCAGGTGAAAATATTGTTGATGCGCTGGCAGTGTTCCTGCGCCGGTTGCATTCGA
TTCCTGTTTGTAATTGTCCTTTTAACAGCGATCGCGTATTTCGTCTCGCTCAGGCGCAATCACGAATGAA
TAACGGTTTGGTTGATGCGAGTGATTTTGATGACGAGCGTAATGGCTGGCCTGTTGAACAAGTCTGGAAA
GAAATGCATAAACTTTTGCCATTCTCACCGGATTCAGTCGTCACTCATGGTGATTTCTCACTTGATAACC
TTATTTTTGACGAGGGGAAATTAATAGGTTGTATTGATGTTGGACGAGTCGGAATCGCAGACCGATACCA
GGATCTTGCCATCCTATGGAACTGCCTCGGTGAGTTTTCTCCTTCATTACAGAAACGGCTTTTTCAAAAA
TATGGTATTGATAATCCTGATATGAATAAATTGCAGTTTCATTTGATGCTCGATGAGTTTTTCTAATCAG
AATTGGTTAATTGGTTGTAACACTGGCAAAAAGGATCTAGGTGAAGATCCTTTTTGATAATCTCATGACC
AAAATCCCTTAACGTGAGTTTTCGTTCCACTGAGCGTCAGACCCCGTAGAAAAGATCAAAGGATCTTCTT
GAGATCCTTTTTTTCTGCGCGTAATCTGCTGCTTGCAAACAAAAAAACCACCGCTACCAGCGGTGGTTTG
TTTGCCGGATCAAGAGCTACCAACTCTTTTTCCGAAGGTAACTGGCTTCAGCAGAGCGCAGATACCAAAT
ACTGTTCTTCTAGTGTAGCCGTAGTTAGGCCACCACTTCAAGAACTCTGTAGCACCGCCTACATACCTCG
CTCTGCTAATCCTGTTACCAGTGGCTGCTGCCAGTGGCGATAAGTCGTGTCTTACCGGGTTGGACTCAAG
ACGATAGTTACCGGATAAGGCGCAGCGGTCGGGCTGAACGGGGGGTTCGTGCACACAGCCCAGCTTGGAG
CGAACGACCTACACCGAACTGAGATACCTACAGCGTGAGCTATGAGAAAGCGCCACGGTTCCCGAAGGGA
GAAAGGCGGACAGGTATCCGGTAAGCGGCAGGGTCGGAACAGGAGAGCGCACGAGGGAGCTTCCAGGGGG
AAACGCCTGGTATCTTTATAGTCCTGTCGGGTTTCGCCACCTCTGACTTGAGCGTCGATTTTTGTGATGC
TCGTCAGGGGGGCGGAGCCTATGGAAAAACGCCAGCAACGCGGCCTTTTTACGGTTCCTGGCCTTTTGCT
GGCCTTTTGCTCACATGTTCTTTCCTGCGTTATCCCCTGATTCTGTGGATAACCGTATTACCGCCTTTGA
GTGAGCTGATACCGCTCGCCGCAGCCGAACGACCGAGCGCAGCGAGTCAGTGAGCGAGGAAGCGGAACAG
ATTT
