>Addgene plasmid #117767 | pPRISM-TagRFP-gcry-eGFP | depositor partial sequence | sequence record 222254 | Backbone
TGAAGAGCTATCCGGATATATATGTATGTTATCATAACTGTACTGGCTATGTCAGGTGGTAATGACTGTA
ACGTTACGTTACTCGTTGTAGGCACGACATTGAATATGCTCTTCTCCGCTGTGGCCCGAACGCCTCCCGC
TAGCGATGGGATCTAATACGACTCACTATAGGGAGACCAAGGGAAAATAGAATGAAGTGATCTCCAAAAA
ATAAGTACTTTTTGACTGTAAATAAAATTGTAAGGAGTAAAAAGTACTTTTTTTTCTAAAAAAATGTAAT
TAAGTAAAAGTAAAAGTATTGATTTTTAATTGTACTCAAGTAAAGTAAAAATCCCCAAAAATAATACTTA
AGTACAGTAATCAAGTAAAATTACTCAAGTACTTTACACCTCTGGGATCCAGCTGCATCATGAACAATAA
AACTGTCTGCTTACATAAACAGTAATACAAGGGGTGTTATGAGCCATATTCAACGGGAAACGTCGAGGCC
GCGATTAAATTCCAACATGGATGCTGATTTATATGGGTATAAATGGGCTCGCGATAATGTCGGGCAATCA
GGTGCGACAATCTATCGCTTGTATGGGAAGCCCGATGCGCCAGAGTTGTTTCTGAAACATGGCAAAGGTA
GCGTTGCCAATGATGTTACAGATGAGATGGTCAGACTAAACTGGCTGACGGAATTTATGCCTCTTCCGAC
CATCAAGCATTTTATCCGTACTCCTGATGATGCATGGTTACTCACCACTGCGATCCCCGGAAAAACAGCA
TTCCAGGTATTAGAAGAATATCCTGATTCAGGTGAAAATATTGTTGATGCGCTGGCAGTGTTCCTGCGCC
GGTTGCATTCGATTCCTGTTTGTAATTGTCCTTTTAACAGCGATCGCGTATTTCGTCTCGCTCAGGCGCA
ATCACGAATGAATAACGGTTTGGTTGATGCGAGTGATTTTGATGACGAGCGTAATGGCTGGCCTGTTGAA
CAAGTCTGGAAAGAAATGCATAAACTTTTGCCATTCTCACCGGATTCAGTCGTCACTCATGGTGATTTCT
CACTTGATAACCTTATTTTTGACGAGGGGAAATTAATAGGTTGTATTGATGTTGGACGAGTCGGAATCGC
AGACCGATACCAGGATCTTGCCATCCTATGGAACTGCCTCGGTGAGTTTTCTCCTTCATTACAGAAACGG
CTTTTTCAAAAATATGGTATTGATAATCCTGATATGAATAAATTGCAGTTTCATTTGATGCTCGATGAGT
TTTTCTAATCAGAATTGGTTAATTGGTTGTAACACTGGCAAAAAGGATCTAGGTGAAGATCCTTTTTGAT
AATCTCATGACCAAAATCCCTTAACGTGAGTTTTCGTTCCACTGAGCGTCAGACCCCGTAGAAAAGATCA
AAGGATCTTCTTGAGATCCTTTTTTTCTGCGCGTAATCTGCTGCTTGCAAACAAAAAAACCACCGCTACC
AGCGGTGGTTTGTTTGCCGGATCAAGAGCTACCAACTCTTTTTCCGAAGGTAACTGGCTTCAGCAGAGCG
CAGATACCAAATACTGTTCTTCTAGTGTAGCCGTAGTTAGGCCACCACTTCAAGAACTCTGTAGCACCGC
CTACATACCTCGCTCTGCTAATCCTGTTACCAGTGGCTGCTGCCAGTGGCGATAAGTCGTGTCTTACCGG
GTTGGACTCAAGACGATAGTTACCGGATAAGGCGCAGCGGTCGGGCTGAACGGGGGGTTCGTGCACACAG
CCCAGCTTGGAGCGAACGACCTACACCGAACTGAGATACCTACAGCGTGAGCTATGAGAAAGCGCCACGG
TTCCCGAAGGGAGAAAGGCGGACAGGTATCCGGTAAGCGGCAGGGTCGGAACAGGAGAGCGCACGAGGGA
GCTTCCAGGGGGAAACGCCTGGTATCTTTATAGTCCTGTCGGGTTTCGCCACCTCTGACTTGAGCGTCGA
TTTTTGTGATGCTCGTCAGGGGGGCGGAGCCTATGGAAAAACGCCAGCAACGCGGCCTTTTTACGGTTCC
TGGCCTTTTGCTGGCCTTTTGCTCACATGTTCTTTCCTGCGTTATCCCCTGATTCTGTGGATAACCGTAT
TACCGCCTTTGAGTGAGCTGATACCGCTCGCCGCAGCCGAACGACCGAGCGCAGCGAGTCAGTGAGCGAG
GAAGCGGAACAGATTTAAATGGTACCGAGCAGAGGTGTAAAAAGTACTCAAAAATTTTACTCAAGTGAAA
GTACAAGTACTTAGGGAAAATTTTACTCAATTAAAAGTAAAAGTATCTGGCTAGAATCTTACTTGAGTAA
AAGTAAAAAAGTACTCCATTAAAATTGTACTTGAGTATTAAGGAAGTAAAAGTAAAAGCAAGAAAGAAAA
CTAGAGTGGTCTCCCTTTAGTGAGGGTCAATTGATGGGAGGCGTTCGGGCCACAGCGGACACGCAGGTGC
GCAACGCAATTAATGTGAGTTAGCTCACTCATTAGGCACCCCAGGCTTTACACTTTATGCTTCCGGCTCG
TATGTTGTGTGGAATTGTGAGCGGATAACAATTTCACACAGGAAACAGCTATGACCATGATTACGCCAAG
CGCGCAATTAACCCTCACTAAAGGGAACAAAAGCTGGAGGACCTCGAGGGGGGGCCCGGTACCCAATTCG
CCCTATAGTGAGTCGTATTACGCGCGCTCACTGGCCGTCGTTTTACAACGTCGTGACTGGGAAAACCCTG
GCGTTACCCAACTTAATCGCCTTGCAGCACATCCCCCTTTCGCCAGCTGGCGTAATAGCGAAGAGGCCCG
CACCGATCGCCCTTCCCAACAGTTGCGCAGCCTGAATGGCGAATGGACCTGCCACA
