>Addgene plasmid #117767 | pPRISM-TagRFP-gcry-eGFP | depositor partial sequence | sequence record 222255 | Insert
CTTCCCGGAGCCACGAACTTCTCTCTGTTAAAGCAAGCAGGAGACGTGGAAGAAAACCCCGGTCCTCTCG
AGGTGTCTAAGGGCGAGGAACTGATTAAGGAGAACATGCACATGAAGCTGTACATGGAGGGCACCGTGAA
CAACCACCACTTCAAGTGCACATCCGAGGGCGAAGGCAAGCCCTACGAGGGCACCCAGACCATGAGAATC
AAGGTGGTCGAGGGCGGCCCTCTCCCCTTCGCCTTCGACATCCTGGCTACCAGCTTCATGTACGGCAGCA
GAACCTTCATCAACCACACCCAGGGCATCCCCGACTTCTTTAAGCAGTCCTTCCCTGAGGGCTTCACATG
GGAGAGAGTCACCACATACGAAGACGGGGGCGTGCTGACCGCTACCCAGGACACCAGCCTCCAGGACGGC
TGCCTCATCTACAACGTCAAGATCAGAGGGGTGAACTTCCCATCCAACGGCCCTGTGATGCAGAAGAAAA
CACTCGGCTGGGAGGCCAACACCGAGATGCTGTACCCCGCTGACGGCGGCCTGGAAGGCAGAAGCGACAT
GGCCCTGAAGCTCGTGGGCGGGGGCCACCTGATCTGCAACTTCAAGACCACATACAGATCCAAGAAACCC
GCTAAGAACCTCAAGATGCCCGGCGTCTACTATGTGGACCACAGACTGGAAAGAATCAAGGAGGCCGACA
AAGAGACCTACGTCGAGCAGCACGAGGTGGCTGTGGCCAGATACTGCGACCTCCCTAGCAAACTGGGGCA
CAAACTTAATTGAAACTAGTAATTAAGTCTCAGCCACCGTTAACTGAACATGTCAAAACCTGTGGAGACT
GTTGAGATTTGATGTTCTGAAAAGATAAAGCCTATAAATAAAATGTTGCCCAAATTTCCTGCCTGATGTT
TTTCTTTGTCTTTGCTACATGGCTTTGCTGCTCGGATCGGCTCACTCTGTGTATGCCACGTTCACTTTGT
ACTCTCCTTCTCACGGTAGGTTTATTATTTTTAGATGTGCAGTTAGTTTCTGTGAAATAACACACCACAC
ACTGATATTGTCTGTGCATTGACTTGGTGAGTGCACATTGTTTTTGATCTTGACATATTTATATTTGATT
GATCAGGTGAACTGTGTGAATCTAAAGTGCTCCATACAGATGTTCTGCATTGAAAATATTCTCATTTTAT
TAGTGGAAGTGAGTGTATGCCACATCCAATCAATTTCAGCAAACACCCCAGTATGATTTAATGCAAAAAA
ATGAAGGTATCAAACACGCATTACTACTTTGCAGTTAAATATTTAACATTTATTCCAACACGAAAAAAAG
CAGTAAATAACACTTTGACAAACACGTCAGGACATCTTATTTTTGTCACCCTCACAGGCAATTTAGTATA
ATATATTATATATATATATATATCATATAATAATATTCAGTATAATATATATATATATATCATATTATAA
TATTCAGTATAATATAAAACACAAACACATATATGTATAATATAATATAACATTTTTATTTATTGAGATG
CCTCTATGGACCGTGTTATAAGAAGTAAAGATCAGGAGAAGTAAACATGAAGTGTAATTATGAATACTGA
TGTTAAATTAAGCTATGATGAGTTTTCACTGTTAATTTACCATCTCAATTAAATGTTGATGCCTCCATGA
CCAAGTTAAGCAGATGAGACTGAGACAACTGTAGAAGACAAGATGTTCACTTTGCTGAATATAGCTGGCT
TGACAGTTATCTATGACTCTATAAATATATATATATTTTTTTTTTTATAAAATGATTTATTTATAACTAT
ATATCCATTTCTCAGACAGGTGCTTCATATCCCTCACTCCCGTAGCTGTCCATGCTGGATCTGTCCCCGT
TGTTTTTAAAAAGCTAAATAAGTTATTAACATGACTGCATCCAGCGAGCCAAACCTGTCTGGTGTACAGC
TACCAGAGAAGCTTGAGATCCTAGTCACCGGCGTTCCTAGTTCTTTAAACTGTTACAAAGTGTTTGGACC
AGCAACTGAATTGCACTGTAAATTACCACATCAGGGTCTCCGGGGTCAACGCTGCTAAGCAATGGACTGG
AAAATTTGTGACATTGAGTTTTTGGAATAACTGGGAATGCTGGATAACTCTTTGGGTAAAGCTATGGAAC
AAAAGTACCAGCATGAACTAAGAAATGACTGTCACAGCACAACATCAAACACAATGCAAGACAAAGGTTC
TCTGCTTTTGCCTTACTTGACAGAAAAAGTAAGCTCTAGGTTCATCGCATGCAGACAGCAGCAATACATG
ACATATATAAAGGCTGGCTCTTTTCTCCCTTCCATTGAACTGAAACTTCCACTCAGTCAGACTTGCGGGG
GATCCACAGCCTGACTAACTCGACAAACCCCCCCAAACCTAAGGTGAGTTGATCTTTAAGCTTTTTACAT
TTTCAGCTCGCATATATCAATTCGCGCGCATTGTCACACTAGCACCCACTAGCGGTCAGACTGCAGATTG
CAGCACGAAACAGGAAGCTGACTCCACATGGTCACATGCTCACTGAAGTGTTGACTTCCCTGACAGCTGT
GCACTTTCTAAACCGGTTTTCTCATTCATTTACAGTTCAGCCGGAATTCACCTCGAGACCATGGCTCCAA
AGAAGAAGCGTAAGGTAACCATGGTGAGCAAGGGCGAGGAGCTGTTCACCGGGGTGGTGCCCATCCTGGT
CGAGCTGGACGGCGACGTAAACGGCCACAAGTTCAGCGTGTCCGGCGAGGGCGAGGGCGATGCCACCTAC
GGCAAGCTGACCCTGAAGTTCATCTGCACCACCGGCAAGCTGCCCGTGCCCTGGCCCACCCTCGTGACCA
CCCTGACCTACGGCGTGCAGTGCTTCAGCCGCTACCCCGACCACATGAAGCAGCACGACTTCTTCAAGTC
CGCCATGCCCGAAGGCTACGTCCAGGAGCGCACCATCTTCTTCAAGGACGACGGCAACTACAAGACCCGC
GCCGAGGTGAAGTTCGAGGGCGACACCCTGGTGAACCGCATCGAGCTGAAGGGCATCGACTTCAAGGAGG
ACGGCAACATCCTGGGGCACAAGCTGGAGTACAACTACAACAGCCACAACGTCTATATCATGGCCGACAA
GCAGAAGAACGGCATCAAGGTGAACTTCAAGATCCGCCACAACATCGAGGACGGCAGCGTGCAGCTCGCC
GACCACTACCAGCAGAACACCCCCATCGGCGACGGCCCCGTGCTGCTGCCCGACAACCACTACCTGAGCA
CCCAGTCCGCCCTGAGCAAAGACCCCAACGAGAAGCGCGATCACATGGTCCTGCTGGAGTTCGTGACCGC
CGCCGGGATCACTCTCGGCATGGACGAGCTGTACAAGTAAAGATCTGTGCCTTCTAGTTGCCAGCCATCT
GTTGTTTGCCCCTCCCCCGTGCCTTCCTTGACCCTGGAAGGTGCCACTCCCACTGTCCTTTCCTAATAAA
ATGAGGAAATTGCATCGCATTGTCTGAGTAGGTGTCATTCTATTCTGGGGGGTGGGGTGGGGCAGGACAG
CAAGGGGGAGGATTGGGAAGACAATAGCAGGCATGCTGGGGATGCGGTGGGCTCTATGGCTTCTGAGGCG
GAAAGAACCAAAGGGCGAATTAATTCATTGATGAGTTTGGACAAACCACAACTAGAATGCAGTGAAAAAA
ATGCTTTATTTGTGAAATTTGTGATGCTATTGCTTTATTTGTAACCATTATAAGCTGCAATAAACAAGTT
AACAACAACAATTGCATTCATTTTATGTTTCAGGTTCAGGGGGAGGTGTGGGAGGTTTTTTAAAGCAAGT
AAAACCTCTACAAATGTGGTCATTGATGAGTTTGGACAAACCACAACTAGAATGCAGTGAAAAAAATGCT
TTATTTGTGAAATTTGTGATGCTATTGCTTTATTTGTAACCATTATAAGCTGCAATAAACAAGTTAACAA
CAACAATTGCATTCATTTTATGTTTCAGGTTCAGGGGGAGGTGTGGGAGGTTTTTTAAAGCAAGTAAAAC
CTCTACAAATGTGGTCATTCAGATCAATTAACCCTCACCCGGGCTAGCGATGCATGGGAGCTCTGACGTA
CGTTGTCTAGCAAGGAAG
